>Addgene plasmid #65591 | AP56-5 | addgene partial sequence | sequence record 115469 | M13pUC-Fwd 5'-CCCAGTCACGACGTTGTAAAACG-3'
TCAACTATGTATAATAAAGTTGTGAGACTTTTTTCTTGGCGGCACAATAAAGTTTCCTCTTTTTGTTGGG
TCACTCAACGAACACAATACAAATATTTGAGCGCTCGCATTTTTCTCAACCTTTCGGGTTTAAAGCACTT
CAAAATGGAATTGAAGAGAGATTGTGAAAGTACATCAGACAGAATCACATTTTGATAGCATTCACTTCAC
TCAGATGCAAACTTTTCAGTGACTATAAAAAGTCATAAAATAATAACATTAAAAAAGCAAATAAATTAGC
GAGAGAATTTTTTGACAAAAAGAAAGAAGAGTGATAGAGAAGAAGGGAATGCTTGAAAGGATTTTGCATT
TATCACTAGTTTAGGCGTAGTCTGGGACGTCGTATGGGTAGACCTTACGCTTCTTCTTTGGTGGTCCGGA
TCCTCCGTCTCCTCCGAGTTGGGAGAGGTCGATACGGGTCTCGTAGAGTCCGGTGATGGATTGGTGGATG
AGGGTGGCGTCGAGGACCTCCTTGGTGGAGGTGTAACGCTTACGGTCGATGGTGGTGTCGAAGTACTTGA
AGGCGGCTGGGGCTCCGAGGTTGGTGAGGGTGAAGAGGTGGATGATGTTCTCGGCTTGCTCACGGATTGG
CTTGTCACGGTGCTTGTTGTAGGCGGAGAGGACCTTGTCGAGGTTGGCGTCGGCGAGGATGACACGCTTG
GAGAACTCGGAGATTTGCTCGATGATCTCGTCGAGGTAGTGCTTGTGTTGCTCGACGAAGAGTTGCTTTT
GCTCGTTGTCCTCTGGGGATCCCTTGAGCTTCTCGTAGTGGGAGGCGAGGTAGAGGAAGTTGACGTACTT
GGATGGGAGGGCGAGCTCGTTTCCCTTTTGGAGCTCTCCGGCGGAGGCGAGCATACGCTTACGTCCGTTC
TCGAGCTCGAAGAGGGAGTACTTTGGGAGCTTGATGATGAGGTCCTTCTTGACCTCCTTGTATCCCTTGG
CCTCGAGGAAGTCGATTGGGTTCTTCTCGAAGGAGGAACGCTCCATGATGGTGATTCCGAGGAGCTCCTT
GACGGACTTGAGCTTCTTGGACTTTCCCTT
