>Addgene plasmid #65591 | AP56-5 | addgene partial sequence | sequence record 115472 | MoCloR 5'-gccacctgacgtctaagaaacc-3'
TTAACCTATAAAAATAGGCGTATCACGAGGCCCTTTCGTCTCGCGCGTTTCGGTGATGACGGTGAAAACC
TCTGACACATGCAGCTCCCGGAGACGGTCACAGCTTGTCTGTAAGCGGATGCCGGGAGCAGACAAGCCCG
TCAGGGCGCGTCAGCGGGTGTTGGCGGGTGTCGGGGCTGGCTTAACTATGCGGCATCAGAGCAGATTGCA
CTGAGAGTGCACCATATGCGGTGTGAAATACCGCACAGATGCGTAAGGAGAAAATACCGCATCAGGCGCC
ATTCGCCATTCAGGCTGCGCAACTGTTGGGAAGGGCGATCGGTGCGGGCCTCTTCGCTATTACGCCAGAA
ATTTCACAAAAAGCACCGACTCGGTGCCACTTTTTCAAGTTGATAACGGACTAGCCTTATTTTAACTTGC
TATTTCTAGCTCTAAAACGTAGTCACGGCGATGATTACAAGACATCTCGCAATAGGAGGTGTTTATATAG
GGGCAACACAAGAGGCGGCAGACATCTCGTGAGTTTGACAGAGTAGTATAAAGAGTGTGTGTGAGAGGGT
GTAGGCATTTCATAACATATTTTTTGTGGAATAATTTTGGAAAAAAGGTGTTTTTTTAATAATAGCTTTT
ATAAGAGTTTCTCAAAAATTGCATGCTTTTTTTGAAAAGGTTGACAAATTATAGTAGTACTAAAGTTGCT
ATTTTCAGGTCTCAGCAGAAAATTCACAACTAAAAATAAAATTTGCAAAACAGAGTGTGCGCCTTTAAGG
TGTACAGTTTTTTATTCCTTTATTGCTAGTTTTTTTTGGTTTTCCCAGTCACGACGTTGTAAAACGACGG
CCAGTGAATTATCAACTATGTATAATAAAGTTGTGAGACTTTTTTCTTGGCGGCACAATAAAGTTTCCTC
TTTTTGTTGGGTCACTCAACGAACACAATACAAATATTTGAGCGCTCGCATTTTTCTCAACCTTTCGGGT
TTAAAGCACTTCAAAATGGAATTGAAGAGAGATTGTGAAAGTACATC
