[The description below was written by a language model from this plasmid's Addgene catalogue record.]
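Description:
AP56-5 is a C. elegans CRISPR expression plasmid built on the pDD162 backbone, a worm vector that carries a Cas9 gene together with a cassette for a single guide RNA. It therefore supplies both components of the editing machinery from one plasmid. It is propagated in E. coli under ampicillin selection. The record does not list the origin of replication, gives the copy number as unknown, and provides no feature table, so the detailed layout of the backbone, including the promoter driving Cas9, is not stated here.

The construct-specific payload is an sgRNA designated "sgRNA for APa13", expressed from a U6 promoter, a small-RNA promoter of the type transcribed by RNA polymerase III and commonly used to produce guide RNAs with defined ends. The guide directs Cas9 to the 3' end of the C. elegans fbf-2 gene, a position suited to modifications at the C-terminal end of the coding region. The associated work concerns genome editing in worms using linear DNA repair templates with short homology to the Cas9 cut site, which suggests this plasmid was meant to create the targeted break for such edits, although the record does not specify the intended edit at fbf-2.

The depositor notes that the sgRNA insertion was confirmed by sequencing in each positive clone, but the rest of the plasmid was not fully sequenced. Because the construction involved PCR, mutations could have arisen elsewhere in the backbone, including in Cas9. For that reason several independent clones carrying the same sgRNA are provided, of which this is one, and the depositor recommends using a mixture of them.
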