Addgene plasmid #65591: AP56-5
Purpose: co-expression of Cas9 and a sgRNA targeting 3'end of C.elegans fbf-2 gene
Depositing lab: Geraldine Seydoux. Depositing organization: Johns Hopkins University and School of Medicine. Publication: Scalable and versatile genome editing using linear DNAs with microhomology to Cas9 Sites in Caenorhabditis elegans. Paix A, Wang Y, Smith HE, Lee CY, Calidas D, Lu T, Smith J, Schmidt H, Krause MW, Seydoux G. Genetics. 2014 Dec;198(4):1347-56. doi: 10.1534/genetics.114.170423. Epub 2014 Sep 23. PubMed 25249454.
Backbone
  Vector backbone: pDD162
  Backbone manufacturer: Goldstein lab Plasmid 47549
  Vector type: Worm Expression, CRISPR
Growth in bacteria
  Bacterial resistance: Ampicillin, 100 μg/mL
  Growth temperature: 37°C
  Growth strain: DH5alpha
  Copy number: Unknown
Gene/Insert
  Gene/Insert name: sgRNA for APa13
  gRNA/shRNA sequence: taatcatcgccgtgactac
  Species: C. elegans (nematode)
  Promoter: U6
  Cloning method: Unknown
  Sequencing primers: 5′ tatgaaatgcctacaccctctc
Terms and licenses: Academic/Nonprofit Terms; Industry Terms: Not Available to Industry
Depositor comments: From the depositor: Each positive clones had been sequenced for correct insertion of the sgRNA . However the PCR could have created some mutation in the plasmid backbone (containing also the Cas9 gene) and we didnt sequenced the full plasmid, therefore we recommend to use a mix of several positive clones. It is why we provide several clones containing the same sgRNA insert.
How to cite: AP56-5 was a gift from Geraldine Seydoux (Addgene plasmid # 65591 ; http://n2t.net/addgene:65591 ; RRID:Addgene_65591)
